Addgene plasmid #22325: pCI-OR51L1
Depositing lab: Hiroaki Matsunami. Depositing organization: Duke University. Publication: Odor coding by a Mammalian receptor repertoire. Saito H, Chi Q, Zhuang H, Matsunami H, Mainland JD. Sci Signal. 2009 . 2(60):ra9. 10.1126/scisignal.2000016 PubMed 19261596.
Backbone
  Vector backbone: pCI
  Backbone manufacturer: Promega
  Backbone size w/o insert (bp): 4006
  Vector type: Mammalian Expression
Growth in bacteria
  Bacterial resistance: Ampicillin, 100 μg/mL
  Growth temperature: 37°C
  Growth strain: DH5alpha
  Copy number: Unknown
Gene/Insert
  Gene/Insert name: OR51L1 (alt name: Homo sapiens olfactory receptor, family 51, subfamily L, member 1)
  Species: H. sapiens (human)
  Insert size (bp): 948
  GenBank ID: NM_001004755
  Entrez Gene: OR51L1 (a.k.a. OR11-31)
  Tag / fusion protein: Rho (N terminal on insert)
  Cloning method: Restriction Enzyme; 5′ cloning site NheI (not destroyed); 3′ cloning site NotI (not destroyed)
  Sequencing primers: 5′ T7; 3′ EBV-rev
Terms and licenses: Academic/Nonprofit Terms; Industry Terms: Not Available to Industry
How to cite: pCI-OR51L1 was a gift from Hiroaki Matsunami (Addgene plasmid # 22325 ; http://n2t.net/addgene:22325 ; RRID:Addgene_22325)
