[The description below was written by a language model from this plasmid's Addgene catalogue record and pLannotate feature annotations shown in this document.]
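Description:
pCI-OR51L1 is a mammalian expression plasmid built on the Promega pCI backbone that carries the coding sequence of human olfactory receptor OR51L1 (family 51, subfamily L, member 1). The deposited sequence is about 5 kb, consistent with a roughly 4 kb backbone plus an insert of just under 1 kb cloned between NheI and NotI sites, both of which remain intact. In bacteria the plasmid is maintained through a ColE1/pUC-type origin and selected with ampicillin via the β-lactamase gene. An f1 origin is also present, which would allow single-stranded DNA production. Short annotated fragments of lacZα, bom, rop and SV40 large T antigen are backbone remnants rather than functional elements.

Expression is driven by the human cytomegalovirus immediate-early enhancer and promoter, followed by the pCI chimeric β-globin/immunoglobulin intron, which generally improves transcript processing and expression levels, and is terminated by an SV40 polyadenylation signal. A T7 promoter sits just upstream of the open reading frame, permitting in vitro transcription and serving as a sequencing primer site. The receptor is fused at its N terminus to a Rho tag, a short segment from the N terminus of rhodopsin; the annotation tool matched it to an elephant rhodopsin entry, but the record does not state its species of origin. Such tags are commonly added to odorant receptors to aid cell-surface trafficking in heterologous cells and to allow antibody detection of the surface protein. The associated publication concerns odor coding by a mammalian receptor repertoire, so the construct was evidently made for transient expression in cultured mammalian cells to test the receptor's responses to odorants.
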