Features (pLannotate 1.2.2; 15 found; start..end, strand, type, name):
    140..517     +  enhancer       CMV enhancer: human cytomegalovirus immediate early enhancer
    519..718     +  promoter       CMV promoter: human cytomegalovirus (CMV) immediate early promoter
    857..989     +  intron         chimeric intron: chimera between introns from human β-globin and immunoglobulin heavy chain genes
   1034..1052    +  promoter       T7 promoter: promoter for bacteriophage T7 RNA polymerase
   1058..1120    +  CDS            RHO (fragment): OPSD_LOXAF - Also known as RH1. Experimental evidence at protein level: Swiss-Prot protein existence level 1. Photoreceptor required for image-forming vision at low light intensity. Required for photoreceptor cell viability after birth (By similarity). Light-induced isomerization of 11-cis to all-trans retinal triggers a conformational change that activates signaling via G- proteins (PubMed:15781694). Subsequent receptor phosphorylation mediates displacement of the bound G-protein alpha subunit by the arrestin SAG and terminates signaling (By similarity). From Loxodonta africana (African eleph
   1133..2077    +  CDS            OR51L1: O51L1_HUMAN - Protein inferred from homology: Swiss-Prot protein existence level 3. Odorant receptor. From Homo sapiens (Human).
   2104..2225    -  polyA_signal   SV40 poly(A) signal: SV40 polyadenylation signal
   2248..2316    -  CDS            large T antigen (fragment): large T antigen from SV40 (simian virus 40)
   2335..2402    +  CDS            lacZα (fragment): LacZα fragment of β-galactosidase; lacZ fragment
   2406..2834    +  rep_origin     f1 ori (sequence partly withheld): f1 bacteriophage origin of replication; arrow indicates direction of (+) strand synthesis
   2862..2961    -  misc_feature   bom (fragment): basis of mobility region from pBR322
   3063..3098    -  CDS            rop (fragment): Rop protein, which maintains plasmids at low copy number; rop
   3193..3297    +  promoter       AmpR promoter: bla
   3298..4158    +  CDS            AmpR: β-lactamase; bla; confers resistance to ampicillin, carbenicillin, and related antibiotics
   4329..4917    +  rep_origin     ori: high-copy-number ColE1/pMB1/pBR322/pUC origin of replication
>Addgene plasmid #22325 | pCI-OR51L1 | depositor full sequence | sequence record 10235 | Author sequence
TCAATATTGGCCATTAGCCATATTATTCATTGGTTATATAGCATAAATCAATATTGGCTATTGGCCATTG
CATACGTTGTATCTATATCATAATATGTACATTTATATTGGCTCATGTCCAATATGACCGCCATGTTGGC
ATTGATTATTGACTAGTTATTAATAGTAATCAATTACGGGGTCATTAGTTCATAGCCCATATATGGAGTT
CCGCGTTACATAACTTACGGTAAATGGCCCGCCTGGCTGACCGCCCAACGACCCCCGCCCATTGACGTCA
ATAATGACGTATGTTCCCATAGTAACGCCAATAGGGACTTTCCATTGACGTCAATGGGTGGAGTATTTAC
GGTAAACTGCCCACTTGGCAGTACATCAAGTGTATCATATGCCAAGTCCGCCCCCTATTGACGTCAATGA
CGGTAAATGGCCCGCCTGGCATTATGCCCAGTACATGACCTTACGGGACTTTCCTACTTGGCAGTACATC
TACGTATTAGTCATCGCTATTACCATGGTGATGCGGTTTTGGCAGTACACCAATGGGCGTGGATAGCGGT
TTGACTCACGGGGATTTCCAAGTCTCCACCCCATTGACGTCAATGGGAGTTTGTTTTGGCACCAAAATCA
ACGGGACTTTCCAAAATGTCGTAATAACCCCGCCCCGTTGACGCAAATGGGCGGTAGGCGTGTACGGTGG
GAGGTCTATATAAGCAGAGCTCGTTTAGTGAACCGTCAGATCACTAGAAGCTTTATTGCGGTAGTTTATC
ACAGTTAAATTGCTAACGCAGTCAGTGCTTCTGACACAACAGTCTCGAACTTAAGCTGCAGAAGTTGGTC
GTGAGGCACTGGGCAGGTAAGTATCAAGGTTACAAGACAGGTTTAAGGAGACCAATAGAAACTGGGCTTG
TCGAGACAGAGAAGACTCTTGCGTTTCTGATAGGCACCTATTGGTCTTACTGACATCCACTTTGCCTTTC
TCTCCACAGGTGTCCACTCCCAGTTCAATTACAGCTCTTAAGGCTAGAGTACTTAATACGACTCACTATA
GGCTAGCATGAATGGCACAGAAGGCCCTAACTTCTACGTGCCCTTCTCCAATGCGACGGGTGTGGTACGC
GAATTCACGCGTATGGGAGACTGGAATAACAGTGATGCTGTGGAGCCCATATTTATCCTGAGGGGTTTTC
CTGGACTGGAGTATGTTCATTCTTGGCTCTCCATCCTCTTCTGTCTTGCATATTTGGTAGCATTTATGGG
TAATGTTACCATCCTGTCTGTCATTTGGATAGAATCCTCTCTCCATCAGCCCATGTATTACTTTATTTCC
ATCTTGGCAGTGAATGACCTGGGGATGTCCCTGTCTACACTTCCCACCATGCTTGCTGTGTTATGGTTGG
ATGCTCCAGAGATCCAGGCAAGTGCTTGCTATGCTCAGCTGTTCTTCATCCACACATTCACATTCCTGGA
GTCCTCAGTGTTGCTGGCCATGGCCTTTGACCGTTTTGTTGCTATCTGCCATCCACTGCACTACCCCACC
ATCCTCACCAACAGTGTAATTGGCAAAATTGGTTTGGCCTGTTTGCTACGAAGCTTGGGAGTTGTACTTC
CCACACCTTTGCTACTGAGACACTATCACTACTGCCATGGCAATGCCCTCTCTCACGCCTTCTGTTTGCA
CCAGGATGTTCTAAGATTATCCTGTACAGATGCCAGGACCAACAGTATTTATGGGCTTTGTGTAGTCATT
GCCACACTAGGTGTGGATTCAATCTTCATACTTCTTTCTTATGTTCTGATTCTTAATACTGTGCTGGATA
TTGCATCTCGTGAAGAGCAGCTAAAGGCACTCAACACATGTGTATCCCATATCTGTGTGGTGCTTATCTT
CTTTGTGCCAGTTATTGGGGTGTCAATGGTCCATCGCTTTGGGAAGCATCTGTCTCCCATAGTCCACATC
CTCATGGCAGACATCTACCTTCTTCTTCCCCCAGTCCTTAACCCTATTGTCTATAGTGTCAGAACAAAGC
AGATTCGTCTAGGAATTCTCCACAAGTTTGTCCTAAGGAGGAGGTTTTAAGCGGCCGCTTCGAGCAGACA
TGATAAGATACATTGATGAGTTTGGACAAACCACAACTAGAATGCAGTGAAAAAAATGCTTTATTTGTGA
AATTTGTGATGCTATTGCTTTATTTGTAACCATTATAAGCTGCAATAAACAAGTTAACAACAACAATTGC
ATTCATTTTATGTTTCAGGTTCAGGGGGAGATGTGGGAGGTTTTTTAAAGCAAGTAAAACCTCTACAAAT
GTGGTAAAATCGATAAGGATCCGGGCTGGCGTAATAGCGAAGAGGCCCGCACCGATCGCCCTTCCCAACA
GTTGCGCAGCCTGAATGGCGAATGG
[124 nt withheld, positions 2406-2529]
C
[91 nt withheld, positions 2531-2621]
A
[49 nt withheld, positions 2623-2671]
CCTTTGACGTTGGAGTCCACGTTCTTT
[37 nt withheld, positions 2699-2735]
ACCCTATCTCGGTCTATTCTTTTGATTTATAAGGGATTTTGCCGATTTCGGCCTATTGGTTAAAAAATGA
GCTGATTTAACAAAAATTTAACGCGAATTTTAACAAAATATTAACGCTTACAATTTCCTGATGCGGTATT
TTCTCCTTACGCATCTGTGCGGTATTTCACACCGCATATGGTGCACTCTCAGTACAATCTGCTCTGATGC
CGCATAGTTAAGCCAGCCCCGACACCCGCCAACACCCGCTGACGCGCCCTGACGGGCTTGTCTGCTCCCG
GCATCCGCTTACAGACAAGCTGTGACCGTCTCCGGGAGCTGCATGTGTCAGAGGTTTTCACCGTCATCAC
CGAAACGCGCGAGACGAAAGGGCCTCGTGATACGCCTATTTTTATAGGTTAATGTCATGATAATAATGGT
TTCTTAGACGTCAGGTGGCACTTTTCGGGGAAATGTGCGCGGAACCCCTATTTGTTTATTTTTCTAAATA
CATTCAAATATGTATCCGCTCATGAGACAATAACCCTGATAAATGCTTCAATAATATTGAAAAAGGAAGA
GTATGAGTATTCAACATTTCCGTGTCGCCCTTATTCCCTTTTTTGCGGCATTTTGCCTTCCTGTTTTTGC
TCACCCAGAAACGCTGGTGAAAGTAAAAGATGCTGAAGATCAGTTGGGTGCACGAGTGGGTTACATCGAA
CTGGATCTCAACAGCGGTAAGATCCTTGAGAGTTTTCGCCCCGAAGAACGTTTTCCAATGATGAGCACTT
TTAAAGTTCTGCTATGTGGCGCGGTATTATCCCGTATTGACGCCGGGCAAGAGCAACTCGGTCGCCGCAT
ACACTATTCTCAGAATGACTTGGTTGAGTACTCACCAGTCACAGAAAAGCATCTTACGGATGGCATGACA
GTAAGAGAATTATGCAGTGCTGCCATAACCATGAGTGATAACACTGCGGCCAACTTACTTCTGACAACGA
TCGGAGGACCGAAGGAGCTAACCGCTTTTTTGCACAACATGGGGGATCATGTAACTCGCCTTGATCGTTG
GGAACCGGAGCTGAATGAAGCCATACCAAACGACGAGCGTGACACCACGATGCCTGTAGCAATGGCAACA
ACGTTGCGCAAACTATTAACTGGCGAACTACTTACTCTAGCTTCCCGGCAACAATTAATAGACTGGATGG
AGGCGGATAAAGTTGCAGGACCACTTCTGCGCTCGGCCCTTCCGGCTGGCTGGTTTATTGCTGATAAATC
TGGAGCCGGTGAGCGTGGGTCTCGCGGTATCATTGCAGCACTGGGGCCAGATGGTAAGCCCTCCCGTATC
GTAGTTATCTACACGACGGGGAGTCAGGCAACTATGGATGAACGAAATAGACAGATCGCTGAGATAGGTG
CCTCACTGATTAAGCATTGGTAACTGTCAGACCAAGTTTACTCATATATACTTTAGATTGATTTAAAACT
TCATTTTTAATTTAAAAGGATCTAGGTGAAGATCCTTTTTGATAATCTCATGACCAAAATCCCTTAACGT
GAGTTTTCGTTCCACTGAGCGTCAGACCCCGTAGAAAAGATCAAAGGATCTTCTTGAGATCCTTTTTTTC
TGCGCGTAATCTGCTGCTTGCAAACAAAAAAACCACCGCTACCAGCGGTGGTTTGTTTGCCGGATCAAGA
GCTACCAACTCTTTTTCCGAAGGTAACTGGCTTCAGCAGAGCGCAGATACCAAATACTGTTCTTCTAGTG
TAGCCGTAGTTAGGCCACCACTTCAAGAACTCTGTAGCACCGCCTACATACCTCGCTCTGCTAATCCTGT
TACCAGTGGCTGCTGCCAGTGGCGATAAGTCGTGTCTTACCGGGTTGGACTCAAGACGATAGTTACCGGA
TAAGGCGCAGCGGTCGGGCTGAACGGGGGGTTCGTGCACACAGCCCAGCTTGGAGCGAACGACCTACACC
GAACTGAGATACCTACAGCGTGAGCTATGAGAAAGCGCCACGCTTCCCGAAGGGAGAAAGGCGGACAGGT
ATCCGGTAAGCGGCAGGGTCGGAACAGGAGAGCGCACGAGGGAGCTTCCAGGGGGAAACGCCTGGTATCT
TTATAGTCCTGTCGGGTTTCGCCACCTCTGACTTGAGCGTCGATTTTTGTGATGCTCGTCAGGGGGGCGG
AGCCTATGGAAAAACGCCAGCAACGCGGCCTTTTTACGGTTCCTGGCCTTTTGCTGGCCTTTTGCTCACA
TGGCTCGACAGATCT
