>Addgene plasmid #22325 | pCI-OR51L1 | addgene partial sequence | sequence record 28157 | 22325 with T7
TAACTTCTACGTGCCCTTCTCCAATGCGACGGGTGTGGTACGCGAATTCACGCGTATGGGAGACTGGAAT
AACAGTGATGCTGTGGAGCCCATATTTATCCTGAGGGGTTTTCCTGGACTGGAGTATGTTCATTCTTGGC
TCTCCATCCTCTTCTGTCTTGCATATTTGGTAGCATTTATGGGTAATGTTACCATCCTGTCTGTCATTTG
GATAGAATCCTCTCTCCATCAGCCCATGTATTACTTTATTTCCATCTTGGCAGTGAATGACCTGGGGATG
TCCCTGTCTACACTTCCCACCATGCTTGCTGTGTTATGGTTGGATGCTCCAGAGATCCAGGCAAGTGCTT
GCTATGCTCAGCTGTTCTTCATCCACACATTCACATTCCTGGAGTCCTCAGTGTTGCTGGCCATGGCCTT
TGACCGTTTTGTTGCTATCTGCCATCCACTGCACTACCCCACCATCCTCACCAACAGTGTAATTGGCAAA
ATTGGTTTGGCCTGTTTGCTACGAAGCTTGGGAGTTGTACTTCCCACACCTTTGCTACTGAGACACTATC
ACTACTGCCATGGCAATGCCCTCTCTCACGCCTTCTGTTTGCACCAGGATGTTCTAAGATTATCCTGTAC
AGATGCCAGGACCAACAGTATTTATGGGCTTTGTGTAGTCATTGCCACACTAGGTGTGGATTCAATCTTC
ATACTTCTTTCTTATGTTCTGATTCTTAATACTGTGCTGGATATTGCATCTCGTGAAGAGCAGCTAAAGG
CACTCAACACATGGTGTATCCCATATCTGT
